Addgene plasmid #209754: pCDH-V3-rCD20-BSD
Purpose: To reconstitute CD20 expression with a specific mRNA isoform (variant 3) after CRISPR-Cas9-mediated knockout of CD20.
Depositing lab: Andrei Thomas-Tikhonenko. Depositing organization: Children's Hospital of Philadelphia. Publication: Alternative splicing of its 5' UTR limits CD20 mRNA translation and enables resistance to CD20-directed immunotherapies. Ang Z, Paruzzo L, Hayer KE, Schmidt C, Torres-Diz M, Xu F, Zankharia U, Zhang Y, Soldan SS, Zheng S, Falkenstein CD, Loftus JP, Yang SY, Asnani M, King Sainos P, Pillai V, Chong ER, Li M, Tasian SK, Barash Y, Lieberman PM, Ruella M, Schuster SJ, Thomas-Tikhonenko A. Blood. 2023 Sep 8:blood.2023020400. doi: 10.1182/blood.2023020400. PubMed 37683180.
Backbone
  Vector backbone: pCDH-IRES-BSD
  Backbone size w/o insert (bp): 7456
  Vector type: Lentiviral
  Selectable markers: Blasticidin
Growth in bacteria
  Bacterial resistance: Ampicillin, 100 μg/mL
  Growth temperature: 30°C
  Growth strain: NEB Stable
  Copy number: High Copy
Gene/Insert
  Gene/Insert name: MS4A1
  Species: H. sapiens (human)
  Mutation: The CCTGGGGGGTCTTCTGATGATCC sequence within the CDS of CD20 was mutated to GTTGGGCGGACTACTTATGATTC to confer resistance to the CD20-targeting gRNA from the LentiCRISPRv2-sgCD20 vector.
  Entrez Gene: MS4A1 (a.k.a. B1, Bp35, CD20, CVID5, FMC7, LEU-16, S7)
  Cloning method: Gibson Cloning
Terms and licenses: Academic/Nonprofit Terms; Industry Terms: Not Available to Industry
Depositor comments: Lentiviral transfer plasmid to express the 5'-UTR and CDS of the human CD20 gene, MS4A1. Specifically, the variant 3 mRNA isoform of CD20. The "CCTGGGGGGTCTTCTGATGATCC" sequence within the CDS of MS4A1 was altered with synonymous substitutions to "GTTGGGCGGACTACTTATGATTC" to avoid recognition by the gRNA from LentiCRISPRv2-sgCD20. This allows for the rescue of CD20 expression after LentiCRISPRv2-sgCD20 vector-mediated knockout.
How to cite: pCDH-V3-rCD20-BSD was a gift from Andrei Thomas-Tikhonenko (Addgene plasmid # 209754 ; http://n2t.net/addgene:209754 ; RRID:Addgene_209754)
