[The description below was written by a language model from this plasmid's Addgene catalogue record and pLannotate feature annotations shown in this document.]
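Description:
pCDH-V3-rCD20-BSD is a lentiviral transfer plasmid built on the pCDH-IRES-BSD backbone and designed to restore CD20 expression in human cells whose endogenous MS4A1 gene has been knocked out by CRISPR-Cas9. In bacteria it is maintained through a high-copy ColE1/pUC-type origin and an ampicillin resistance gene. The viral portion has a third-generation layout. An RSV promoter is fused to a truncated HIV-1 5' LTR to drive genomic RNA production in packaging cells. This is followed by the Ψ packaging signal with a gag fragment, the Rev response element for Rev-dependent nuclear export, and the cPPT/CTS element. A truncated 3' LTR, an SV40 polyadenylation signal and an SV40 origin lie downstream.

The expression cassette uses the EF-1α core promoter joined to an HTLV-1 LTR fragment, a common composite promoter arrangement. It drives a single bicistronic transcript. The first part carries the 5' UTR and coding sequence of human MS4A1 corresponding to the variant 3 mRNA isoform. An EMCV IRES then allows translation of blasticidin S deaminase, so transduced cells can be selected with blasticidin. A WPRE after the marker enhances transcript stability and expression. A short stretch of the CD20 coding sequence was recoded with synonymous substitutions. The protein is unchanged, but the transcript and integrated provirus are no longer recognised by the guide RNA from the companion LentiCRISPRv2-sgCD20 vector. According to the record, this allows isoform-specific rescue of CD20 after knockout, in work on how alternative splicing of the 5' UTR affects CD20 translation and resistance to CD20-directed immunotherapies.
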