Features (pLannotate 1.2.2; 27 found; start..end, strand, type, name):
      6..232     +  promoter       RSV promoter: Rous sarcoma virus enhancer/promoter
    233..413     +  LTR            5' LTR (truncated): truncated 5' long terminal repeat (LTR) from HIV-1
    460..585     +  misc_feature   HIV-1 Ψ: packaging signal of human immunodeficiency virus type 1
    569..907     +  CDS            HIV-1 gag (fragment): gag protein from human immunodeficiency virus 1; gag
   1078..1311    +  misc_feature   RRE: The Rev response element (RRE) of HIV-1 allows for Rev-dependent mRNA export from the nucleus to the cytoplasm.
   1688..1788    +  CDS            Rev (fragment): human immunodeficiency virus 1 (HIV-1) Rev protein; rev; enhances nuclear export of unspliced and incompletely spliced viral mRNAs
   1807..1923    +  misc_feature   cPPT/CTS: central polypurine tract and central termination sequence of HIV-1
   1966..2177    +  promoter       EF-1α core promoter: core promoter for human elongation factor EF-1α
   2190..2458    +  LTR            5' LTR (truncated): truncated 5' long terminal repeat (LTR) from human T-cell leukemia virus (HTLV) type 1
   2640..3530    +  CDS            MS4A1: CD20_HUMAN - Also known as CD20. Experimental evidence at protein level: Swiss-Prot protein existence level 1. B-lymphocyte-specific membrane protein that plays a role in the regulation of cellular calcium influx necessary for the development, differentiation, and activation of B-lymphocytes (PubMed:3925015, PubMed:7684739, PubMed:12920111). Functions as a store-operated calcium (SOC) channel component promoting calcium influx after activation by the B-cell receptor/BCR (PubMed:7684739, PubMed:12920111, PubMed:18474602). From Homo sapiens (Human).
   3612..4187    +  misc_feature   IRES2: internal ribosome entry site (IRES) of the encephalomyocarditis virus (EMCV)
   4194..4583    +  CDS            BSD: blasticidin S deaminase; Aspergillus terreus BSD; confers resistance to blasticidin
   4596..5184    +  misc_feature   WPRE: woodchuck hepatitis virus posttranscriptional regulatory element
   5179..5286    +  CDS            nef (fragment): NEF_SIVS4 - Experimental evidence at protein level: Swiss-Prot protein existence level 1. Interferes with TCR signaling from the cell membrane. Interacts with CD247/TCRZ (TCR zeta chain) and exert potent down- regulation of cell surface TCR/CD3 complexes. From Simian immunodeficiency virus (isolate F236/smH4) (SIV-sm) (Simian immunodeficiency virus sooty mangabey monkey).
   5311..5491    +  LTR            5' LTR (truncated): truncated 5' long terminal repeat (LTR) from HIV-1
   5563..5684    +  polyA_signal   SV40 poly(A) signal: SV40 polyadenylation signal
   5724..5859    +  rep_origin     SV40 ori: SV40 origin of replication
   5916..5932    -  protein_bind   lac operator: The lac repressor binds to the lac operator to inhibit transcription in E. coli. This inhibition can be relieved by adding lactose or isopropyl-β-D-thiogalactopyranoside (IPTG). lac repressor encoded by lacI
   5940..5970    -  promoter       lac promoter: promoter for the E. coli lac operon
   5985..6006    -  protein_bind   CAP binding site: CAP binding activates transcription in the presence of cAMP. E. coli catabolite activator protein
   6019..6111    -  CDS            lacI (fragment): lac repressor; lacI; The lac repressor binds to the lac operator to inhibit transcription in E. coli. This inhibition can be relieved by adding lactose or isopropyl-β-D-thiogalactopyranoside (IPTG).
   6294..6882    -  rep_origin     ori: high-copy-number ColE1/pMB1/pBR322/pUC origin of replication
   7053..7913    -  CDS            AmpR: β-lactamase; bla; confers resistance to ampicillin, carbenicillin, and related antibiotics
   7914..8018    -  promoter       AmpR promoter: bla
   8113..8148    +  CDS            rop (fragment): Rop protein, which maintains plasmids at low copy number; rop
   8250..8349    +  misc_feature   bom (fragment): basis of mobility region from pBR322
   8355..8509    -  CDS            lacZα (fragment): LacZα fragment of β-galactosidase; lacZ fragment
>Addgene plasmid #209754 | pCDH-V3-rCD20-BSD | addgene full sequence | sequence record 414082 | Addgene NGS Result
ACGCGTGTAGTCTTATGCAATACTCTTGTAGTCTTGCAACATGGTAACGATGAGTTAGCAACATGCCTTA
CAAGGAGAGAAAAAGCACCGTGCATGCCGATTGGTGGAAGTAAGGTGGTACGATCGTGCCTTATTAGGAA
GGCAACAGACGGGTCTGACATGGATTGGACGAACCACTGAATTGCCGCATTGCAGAGATATTGTATTTAA
GTGCCTAGCTCGATACATAAACGGGTCTCTCTGGTTAGACCAGATCTGAGCCTGGGAGCTCTCTGGCTAA
CTAGGGAACCCACTGCTTAAGCCTCAATAAAGCTTGCCTTGAGTGCTTCAAGTAGTGTGTGCCCGTCTGT
TGTGTGACTCTGGTAACTAGAGATCCCTCAGACCCTTTTAGTCAGTGTGGAAAATCTCTAGCAGTGGCGC
CCGAACAGGGACTTGAAAGCGAAAGGGAAACCAGAGGAGCTCTCTCGACGCAGGACTCGGCTTGCTGAAG
CGCGCACGGCAAGAGGCGAGGGGCGGCGACTGGTGAGTACGCCAAAAATTTTGACTAGCGGAGGCTAGAA
GGAGAGAGATGGGTGCGAGAGCGTCAGTATTAAGCGGGGGAGAATTAGATCGCGATGGGAAAAAATTCGG
TTAAGGCCAGGGGGAAAGAAAAAATATAAATTAAAACATATAGTATGGGCAAGCAGGGAGCTAGAACGAT
TCGCAGTTAATCCTGGCCTGTTAGAAACATCAGAAGGCTGTAGACAAATACTGGGACAGCTACAACCATC
CCTTCAGACAGGATCAGAAGAACTTAGATCATTATATAATACAGTAGCAACCCTCTATTGTGTGCATCAA
AGGATAGAGATAAAAGACACCAAGGAAGCTTTAGACAAGATAGAGGAAGAGCAAAACAAAAGTAAGACCA
CCGCACAGCAAGCGGCCACTGATCTTCAGACCTGGAGGAGGAGATATGAGGGACAATTGGAGAAGTGAAT
TATATAAATATAAAGTAGTAAAAATTGAACCATTAGGAGTAGCACCCACCAAGGCAAAGAGAAGAGTGGT
GCAGAGAGAAAAAAGAGCAGTGGGAATAGGAGCTTTGTTCCTTGGGTTCTTGGGAGCAGCAGGAAGCACT
ATGGGCGCAGCGTCAATGACGCTGACGGTACAGGCCAGACAATTATTGTCTGGTATAGTGCAGCAGCAGA
ACAATTTGCTGAGGGCTATTGAGGCGCAACAGCATCTGTTGCAACTCACAGTCTGGGGCATCAAGCAGCT
CCAGGCAAGAATCCTGGCTGTGGAAAGATACCTAAAGGATCAACAGCTCCTGGGGATTTGGGGTTGCTCT
GGAAAACTCATTTGCACCACTGCTGTGCCTTGGAATGCTAGTTGGAGTAATAAATCTCTGGAACAGATTT
GGAATCACACGACCTGGATGGAGTGGGACAGAGAAATTAACAATTACACAAGCTTAATACACTCCTTAAT
TGAAGAATCGCAAAACCAGCAAGAAAAGAATGAACAAGAATTATTGGAATTAGATAAATGGGCAAGTTTG
TGGAATTGGTTTAACATAACAAATTGGCTGTGGTATATAAAATTATTCATAATGATAGTAGGAGGCTTGG
TAGGTTTAAGAATAGTTTTTGCTGTACTTTCTATAGTGAATAGAGTTAGGCAGGGATATTCACCATTATC
GTTTCAGACCCACCTCCCAACCCCGAGGGGACCCGACAGGCCCGAAGGAATAGAAGAAGAAGGTGGAGAG
AGAGACAGAGACAGATCCATTCGATTAGTGAACGGATCTCGACGGTATCGGTTAACTTTTAAAAGAAAAG
GGGGGATTGGGGGGTACAGTGCAGGGGAAAGAATAGTAGACATAATAGCAACAGACATACAAACTAAAGA
ATTACAAAAACAAATTACAAAATTCAAAATTTTATCGATACTAGTGGATCTGCGATCGCTCCGGTGCCCG
TCAGTGGGCAGAGCGCACATCGCCCACAGTCCCCGAGAAGTTGGGGGGAGGGGTCGGCAATTGAACGGGT
GCCTAGAGAAGGTGGCGCGGGGTAAACTGGGAAAGTGATGTCGTGTACTGGCTCCGCCTTTTTCCCGAGG
GTGGGGGAGAACCGTATATAAGTGCAGTAGTCGCCGTGAACGTTCTTTTTCGCAACGGGTTTGCCGCCAG
AACACAGCTGAAGCTTCGAGGGGCTCGCATCTCTCCTTCACGCGCCCGCCGCCCTACCTGAGGCCGCCAT
CCACGCCGGTTGAGTCGCGTTCTGCCGCCTCCCGCCTGTGGTGCCTCCTGAACTGCGTCCGCCGTCTAGG
TAAGTTTAAAGCTCAGGTCGAGACCGGGCCTTTGTCCGGCGCTCCCTTGGAGCCTACCTAGACTCAGCCG
GCTCTCCACGCTTTGCCTGACCCTGCTTGCTCAACTCTACGTCTTTGTTTCGTTTTCTGTTCTGCGCCGT
TACAGATCCAAGCTGTGACCGGCGCCTACTCTAGAGGTCTATCAGCGATTTCATCTTCAGGCCTGGACTA
CACCACTCACCCTCCCAGTGTGCTTGAGAAACAAACTGCACCCACTGAACTCCGCAGCTAGCATCCAAAT
CAGCCCTTGAGATTTGAGGCCTTGGAGACTCAGGAGTTTTGAGAGCAAAATGACAACACCCAGAAATTCA
GTAAATGGGACTTTCCCGGCAGAGCCAATGAAAGGCCCTATTGCTATGCAATCTGGTCCAAAACCACTCT
TCAGGAGGATGTCTTCACTGGTGGGCCCCACGCAAAGCTTCTTCATGAGGGAATCTAAGACTTTGGGGGC
TGTCCAGATTATGAATGGGCTCTTCCACATTGCGTTGGGCGGACTACTTATGATTCCAGCAGGGATCTAT
GCACCCATCTGTGTGACTGTGTGGTACCCTCTCTGGGGAGGCATTATGTATATTATTTCCGGATCACTCC
TGGCAGCAACGGAGAAAAACTCCAGGAAGTGTTTGGTCAAAGGAAAAATGATAATGAATTCATTGAGCCT
CTTTGCTGCCATTTCTGGAATGATTCTTTCAATCATGGACATACTTAATATTAAAATTTCCCATTTTTTA
AAAATGGAGAGTCTGAATTTTATTAGAGCTCACACACCATATATTAACATATACAACTGTGAACCAGCTA
ATCCCTCTGAGAAAAACTCCCCATCTACCCAATACTGTTACAGCATACAATCTCTGTTCTTGGGCATTTT
GTCAGTGATGCTGATCTTTGCCTTCTTCCAGGAACTTGTAATAGCTGGCATCGTTGAGAATGAATGGAAA
AGAACGTGCTCCAGACCCAAATCTAACATAGTTCTCCTGTCAGCAGAAGAAAAAAAAGAACAGACTATTG
AAATAAAAGAAGAAGTGGTTGGGCTAACTGAAACATCTTCCCAACCAAAGAATGAAGAAGACATTGAAAT
TATTCCAATCCAAGAAGAGGAAGAAGAAGAAACAGAGACGAACTTTCCAGAACCTCCCCAAGATCAGGAA
TCCTCACCAATAGAAAATGACAGCTCTCCTTAAGGATCCCAGTGTGGTGGTACGGGAATTCCTGCAGGCC
TCGAGGGCCGGCGCGCCGCGGCCGCTACGTAAATTCCGCCCCCCCCCCCCCTAACGTTACTGGCCGAAGC
CGCTTGGAATAAGGCCGGTGTGCGTTTGTCTATATGTTATTTTCCACCATATTGCCGTCTTTTGGCAATG
TGAGGGCCCGGAAACCTGGCCCTGTCTTCTTGACGAGCATTCCTAGGGGTCTTTCCCCTCTCGCCAAAGG
AATGCAAGGTCTTTTGAATGTCGTGAAGGAAGCAGTTCCTCTGGAAGCTTCTTGAAGACAAACAACGTCT
GTAGCGACCCTTTGCAGGCAGCGGAACCCCCCACCTGGCGACAGGTGCCTCTGCGTCCAAAAGCCACGTG
TATAAGATACACCTGCAAAGGCGGCACAACCCCAGTGCCACGTTGTGAGTTGGATAGTTGTGGAAAGAGT
CAAATGGCTCTCCTCAAGCGTATTCAACAAGGGGCTGAAGGATGCCCAGAAGGTACCCCATTGTATGGGA
TCTGATCTGGGGCCTCGGTGCACATGCTTTACATGTGTTTAGTCGAGGTTAAAAAAACGTCTAGGCCCCC
CGAACCACGGGGACGTGGTTTTCCTTTGAAAAACACGATGATAATATGGCCACAACCATGGTTCCTTTGT
CTCAAGAAGAATCCACCCTCATTGAAAGAGCAACGGCTACAATCAACAGCATCCCCATCTCTGAAGACTA
CAGCGTCGCCAGCGCAGCTCTCTCTAGCGACGGCCGCATCTTCACTGGTGTCAATGTATATCATTTTACT
GGGGGACCTTGTGCAGAACTCGTGGTGCTGGGCACTGCTGCTGCTGCGGCAGCTGGCAACCTGACTTGTA
TCGTCGCGATCGGAAATGAGAACAGGGGCATCTTGAGCCCCTGCGGACGGTGCCGACAGGTGCTTCTCGA
TCTGCATCCTGGGATCAAAGCCATAGTGAAGGACAGTGATGGACAGCCGACGGCAGTTGGGATTCGTGAA
TTGCTGCCCTCTGGTTATGTGTGGGAGGGCTAAATCTAGGTCGACAATCAACCTCTGGATTACAAAATTT
GTGAAAGATTGACTGGTATTCTTAACTATGTTGCTCCTTTTACGCTATGTGGATACGCTGCTTTAATGCC
TTTGTATCATGCTATTGCTTCCCGTATGGCTTTCATTTTCTCCTCCTTGTATAAATCCTGGTTGCTGTCT
CTTTATGAGGAGTTGTGGCCCGTTGTCAGGCAACGTGGCGTGGTGTGCACTGTGTTTGCTGACGCAACCC
CCACTGGTTGGGGCATTGCCACCACCTGTCAGCTCCTTTCCGGGACTTTCGCTTTCCCCCTCCCTATTGC
CACGGCGGAACTCATCGCCGCCTGCCTTGCCCGCTGCTGGACAGGGGCTCGGCTGTTGGGCACTGACAAT
TCCGTGGTGTTGTCGGGGAAATCATCGTCCTTTCCTTGGCTGCTCGCCTGTGTTGCCACCTGGATTCTGC
GCGGGACGTCCTTCTGCTACGTCCCTTCGGCCCTCAATCCAGCGGACCTTCCTTCCCGCGGCCTGCTGCC
GGCTCTGCGGCCTCTTCCGCGTCTTCGCCTTCGCCCTCAGACGAGTCGGATCTCCCTTTGGGCCGCCTCC
CCGCCTGGTACCTTTAAGACCAATGACTTACAAGGCAGCTGTAGATCTTAGCCACTTTTTAAAAGAAAAG
GGGGGACTGGAAGGGCTAATTCACTCCCAACGAAGATAAGATCTGCTTTTTGCTTGTACTGGGTCTCTCT
GGTTAGACCAGATCTGAGCCTGGGAGCTCTCTGGCTAACTAGGGAACCCACTGCTTAAGCCTCAATAAAG
CTTGCCTTGAGTGCTTCAAGTAGTGTGTGCCCGTCTGTTGTGTGACTCTGGTAACTAGAGATCCCTCAGA
CCCTTTTAGTCAGTGTGGAAAATCTCTAGCAGTAGTAGTTCATGTCATCTTATTATTCAGTATTTATAAC
TTGCAAAGAAATGAATATCAGAGAGTGAGAGGAACTTGTTTATTGCAGCTTATAATGGTTACAAATAAAG
CAATAGCATCACAAATTTCACAAATAAAGCATTTTTTTCACTGCATTCTAGTTGTGGTTTGTCCAAACTC
ATCAATGTATCTTATCATGTCTGGCTCTAGCTATCCCGCCCCTAACTCCGCCCATCCCGCCCCTAACTCC
GCCCAGTTCCGCCCATTCTCCGCCCCATGGCTGACTAATTTTTTTTATTTATGCAGAGGCCGAGGCCGCC
TCGGCCTCTGAGCTATTCCAGAAGTAGTGAGGAGGCTTTTTTGGAGGCCTAGACTTTTGCAGAGACCAAA
TTCGTAATCATGTCATAGCTGTTTCCTGTGTGAAATTGTTATCCGCTCACAATTCCACACAACATACGAG
CCGGAAGCATAAAGTGTAAAGCCTGGGGTGCCTAATGAGTGAGCTAACTCACATTAATTGCGTTGCGCTC
ACTGCCCGCTTTCCAGTCGGGAAACCTGTCGTGCCAGCTGCATTAATGAATCGGCCAACGCGCGGGGAGA
GGCGGTTTGCGTATTGGGCGCTCTTCCGCTTCCTCGCTCACTGACTCGCTGCGCTCGGTCGTTCGGCTGC
GGCGAGCGGTATCAGCTCACTCAAAGGCGGTAATACGGTTATCCACAGAATCAGGGGATAACGCAGGAAA
GAACATGTGAGCAAAAGGCCAGCAAAAGGCCAGGAACCGTAAAAAGGCCGCGTTGCTGGCGTTTTTCCAT
AGGCTCCGCCCCCCTGACGAGCATCACAAAAATCGACGCTCAAGTCAGAGGTGGCGAAACCCGACAGGAC
TATAAAGATACCAGGCGTTTCCCCCTGGAAGCTCCCTCGTGCGCTCTCCTGTTCCGACCCTGCCGCTTAC
CGGATACCTGTCCGCCTTTCTCCCTTCGGGAAGCGTGGCGCTTTCTCATAGCTCACGCTGTAGGTATCTC
AGTTCGGTGTAGGTCGTTCGCTCCAAGCTGGGCTGTGTGCACGAACCCCCCGTTCAGCCCGACCGCTGCG
CCTTATCCGGTAACTATCGTCTTGAGTCCAACCCGGTAAGACACGACTTATCGCCACTGGCAGCAGCCAC
TGGTAACAGGATTAGCAGAGCGAGGTATGTAGGCGGTGCTACAGAGTTCTTGAAGTGGTGGCCTAACTAC
GGCTACACTAGAAGAACAGTATTTGGTATCTGCGCTCTGCTGAAGCCAGTTACCTTCGGAAAAAGAGTTG
GTAGCTCTTGATCCGGCAAACAAACCACCGCTGGTAGCGGTGGTTTTTTTGTTTGCAAGCAGCAGATTAC
GCGCAGAAAAAAAGGATCTCAAGAAGATCCTTTGATCTTTTCTACGGGGTCTGACGCTCAGTGGAACGAA
AACTCACGTTAAGGGATTTTGGTCATGAGATTATCAAAAAGGATCTTCACCTAGATCCTTTTAAATTAAA
AATGAAGTTTTAAATCAATCTAAAGTATATATGAGTAAACTTGGTCTGACAGTTACCAATGCTTAATCAG
TGAGGCACCTATCTCAGCGATCTGTCTATTTCGTTCATCCATAGTTGCCTGACTCCCCGTCGTGTAGATA
ACTACGATACGGGAGGGCTTACCATCTGGCCCCAGTGCTGCAATGATACCGCGAGACCCACGCTCACCGA
CTCCAGATTTATCAGCAATAAACCAGCCAGCCGGAAGGGCCGAGCGCAGAAGTGGTCCTGCAACTTTATC
CGCCTCCATCCAGTCTATTAATTGTTGCCGGGAAGCTAGAGTAAGTAGTTCGCCAGTTAATAGTTTGCGC
AACGTTGTTGCCATTGCTACAGGCATCGTGGTGTCACGCTCGTCGTTTGGTATGGCTTCATTCAGCTCCG
GTTCCCAACGATCAAGGCGAGTTACATGATCCCCCATGTTGTGCAAAAAAGCGGTTAGCTCCTTCGGTCC
TCCGATCGTTGTCAGAAGTAAGTTGGCCGCAGTGTTATCACTCATGGTTATGGCAGCACTGCATAATTCT
CTTACTGTCATGCCATCCGTAAGATGCTTTTCTGTGACTGGTGAGTACTCAACCAAGTCATTCTGAGAAT
AGTGTATGCGGCGACCGAGTTGCTCTTGCCCGGCGTCAATACGGGATAATACCGCGCCACATAGCAGAAC
TTTAAAAGTGCTCATCATTGGAAAACGTTCTTCGGGGCGAAAACTCTCAAGGATCTTACCGCTGTTGAGA
TCCAGTTCGATGTAACCCACTCGTGCACCCAACTGATCTTCAGCATCTTTTACTTTCACCAGCGTTTCTG
GGTGAGCAAAAACAGGAAGGCAAAATGCCGCAAAAAAGGGAATAAGGGCGACACGGAAATGTTGAATACT
CATACTCTTCCTTTTTCAATATTATTGAAGCATTTATCAGGGTTATTGTCTCATGAGCGGATACATATTT
GAATGTATTTAGAAAAATAAACAAATAGGGGTTCCGCGCACATTTCCCCGAAAAGTGCCACCTGACGTCT
AAGAAACCATTATTATCATGACATTAACCTATAAAAATAGGCGTATCACGAGGCCCTTTCGTCTCGCGCG
TTTCGGTGATGACGGTGAAAACCTCTGACACATGCAGCTCCCGGAGACGGTCACAGCTTGTCTGTAAGCG
GATGCCGGGAGCAGACAAGCCCGTCAGGGCGCGTCAGCGGGTGTTGGCGGGTGTCGGGGCTGGCTTAACT
ATGCGGCATCAGAGCAGATTGTACTGAGAGTGCACCATATGCGGTGTGAAATACCGCACAGATGCGTAAG
GAGAAAATACCGCATCAGGCGCCATTCGCCATTCAGGCTGCGCAACTGTTGGGAAGGGCGATCGGTGCGG
GCCTCTTCGCTATTACGCCAGCTGGCGAAAGGGGGATGTGCTGCAAGGCGATTAAGTTGGGTAACGCCAG
GGTTTTCCCAGTCACGACGTTGTAAAACGACGGCCAGTGCCAAGCTG
